Addgene plasmid #42709: TAL3246
Depositing lab: Keith Joung. Depositing organization: Massachusetts General Hospital. Publication: Targeted gene disruption in somatic zebrafish cells using engineered TALENs. Sander JD, Cade L, Khayter C, Reyon D, Peterson RT, Joung JK, Yeh JR. Nat Biotechnol. 2011 Aug 5;29(8):697-8. doi: 10.1038/nbt.1934. PubMed 21822241.
Backbone
  Vector backbone: JDS71
  Backbone manufacturer: Addgene plasmid #32287
  Backbone size w/o insert (bp): 6447
  Vector type: Mammalian Expression ; T7
Growth in bacteria
  Bacterial resistance: Ampicillin, 100 μg/mL
  Growth temperature: 37°C
  Growth strain: XL1 Blue
  Copy number: High Copy
Gene/Insert
  Gene/Insert name: ZebrafishCommunity-EMP2-left (alt name: EMP2)
  Species: D. rerio (zebrafish)
  Insert size (bp): 1640
  Promoter: CMV
  Tag / fusion protein: 3X Flag (N terminal on backbone); WT FOKI (C terminal on backbone)
  Cloning method: Restriction Enzyme; 5′ cloning site N/A (destroyed during cloning); 3′ cloning site N/A (destroyed during cloning)
  Sequencing primers: 5′ CMV-F; 3′ BGH-rev
Terms and licenses: Academic/Nonprofit Terms; Industry Terms: Not Available to Industry
Depositor comments: Target binding site: TCAGGCAGTGCAGGCCAC It is strongly recommended that users perform a diagnostic digest to verify this plasmid prior to use. For example, a double digest of the plasmid with BamHI and KpnI should result in two bands at 2.3kb and 5.8kb.
How to cite: TAL3246 was a gift from Keith Joung (Addgene plasmid # 42709 ; http://n2t.net/addgene:42709 ; RRID:Addgene_42709)
