[The description below was written by a language model from this plasmid's Addgene catalogue record.]
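Description:
TAL3246 is a TALEN expression plasmid built on the JDS71 backbone, a mammalian expression vector that also carries a T7 promoter. It encodes the "left" half of a nuclease pair directed against the zebrafish (D. rerio) EMP2 gene, prepared as part of a set of zebrafish-community targets. The plasmid is maintained in E. coli as a high-copy construct under ampicillin selection. No feature table accompanies the record, so the origin of replication and other backbone elements are not itemised. The use of CMV-forward and BGH-reverse sequencing primers implies that the coding region lies between a CMV promoter and a BGH polyadenylation signal.

The insert is an array of about 1.6 kb of engineered TAL effector repeats, cloned by restriction enzymes into backbone sites that were destroyed in the process. These repeats specify recognition of a defined 18-nucleotide half-site in the target locus. The backbone supplies the flanking parts of the fusion protein: an N-terminal 3X Flag epitope for detection and a C-terminal wild-type FokI cleavage domain. Because FokI must dimerise to cut, this plasmid is meant to be used with a partner "right" TALEN that binds the opposite strand across a spacer. The two monomers together then produce a double-strand break, and error-prone repair of that break yields insertion or deletion mutations.

The CMV promoter drives direct expression in mammalian cells. The T7 designation indicates that the construct can also serve as a template for in vitro transcription, which would yield mRNA of the kind typically injected into zebrafish embryos. This fits the associated work on targeted gene disruption in somatic zebrafish cells. The depositor advises confirming the plasmid's structure by diagnostic digest before use, a sensible precaution given its repetitive TAL array.
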