>Addgene plasmid #42709 | TAL3246 | depositor partial sequence | sequence record 57829 | TAL3246 sequence 2430 bps
TCTAGAGCTAGCACCATGGACTACAAAGACCATGACGGTGATTATAAAGATCATGACATCGATTACAAGG
ATGACGATGACAAGATGGCCCCCAAGAAGAAGAGGAAGGTGGGCATTCACCGCGGGGTACCTATGGTGGA
CTTGAGGACACTCGGTTATTCGCAACAGCAACAGGAGAAAATCAAGCCTAAGGTCAGGAGCACCGTCGCG
CAACACCACGAGGCGCTTGTGGGGCATGGCTTCACTCATGCGCATATTGTCGCGCTTTCACAGCACCCTG
CGGCGCTTGGGACGGTGGCTGTCAAATACCAAGATATGATTGCGGCCCTGCCCGAAGCCACGCACGAGGC
AATTGTAGGGGTCGGTAAACAGTGGTCGGGAGCGCGAGCACTTGAGGCGCTGCTGACTGTGGCGGGTGAG
CTTAGGGGGCCTCCGCTCCAGCTCGACACCGGGCAGCTGCTGAAGATCGCGAAGAGAGGGGGAGTAACAG
CGGTAGAGGCAGTGCACGCCTGGCGCAATGCGCTCACCGGGGCCCCCTTGAACCTGACCCCAGACCAGGT
AGTCGCAATCGCGTCACATGACGGGGGAAAGCAAGCCCTGGAAACCGTGCAAAGGTTGTTGCCGGTCCTT
TGTCAAGACCACGGCCTTACACCGGAGCAAGTCGTGGCCATTGCAAGCAACATCGGTGGCAAACAGGCTC
TTGAGACGGTTCAGAGACTTCTCCCAGTTCTCTGTCAAGCCCACGGGCTGACTCCCGATCAAGTTGTAGC
GATTGCGAATAACAATGGAGGGAAACAAGCATTGGAGACTGTCCAACGGCTCCTTCCCGTGTTGTGTCAA
GCCCACGGTTTGACGCCTGCACAAGTGGTCGCCATCGCCAACAACAACGGCGGTAAGCAGGCGCTGGAAA
CAGTACAGCGCCTGCTGCCTGTACTGTGCCAGGATCATGGACTGACCCCAGACCAGGTAGTCGCAATCGC
GTCACATGACGGGGGAAAGCAAGCCCTGGAAACCGTGCAAAGGTTGTTGCCGGTCCTTTGTCAAGACCAC
GGCCTTACACCGGAGCAAGTCGTGGCCATTGCAAGCAACATCGGTGGCAAACAGGCTCTTGAGACGGTTC
AGAGACTTCTCCCAGTTCTCTGTCAAGCCCACGGGCTGACTCCCGATCAAGTTGTAGCGATTGCGAATAA
CAATGGAGGGAAACAAGCATTGGAGACTGTCCAACGGCTCCTTCCCGTGTTGTGTCAAGCCCACGGTTTG
ACGCCTGCACAAGTGGTCGCCATCGCCTCGAATGGCGGCGGTAAGCAGGCGCTGGAAACAGTACAGCGCC
TGCTGCCTGTACTGTGCCAGGATCATGGACTGACCCCAGACCAGGTAGTCGCAATCGCGAACAATAATGG
GGGAAAGCAAGCCCTGGAAACCGTGCAAAGGTTGTTGCCGGTCCTTTGTCAAGACCACGGCCTTACACCG
GAGCAAGTCGTGGCCATTGCATCCCACGACGGTGGCAAACAGGCTCTTGAGACGGTTCAGAGACTTCTCC
CAGTTCTCTGTCAAGCCCACGGGCTGACTCCCGATCAAGTTGTAGCGATTGCGTCGAACATTGGAGGGAA
ACAAGCATTGGAGACTGTCCAACGGCTCCTTCCCGTGTTGTGTCAAGCCCACGGTTTGACGCCTGCACAA
GTGGTCGCCATCGCCAACAACAACGGCGGTAAGCAGGCGCTGGAAACAGTACAGCGCCTGCTGCCTGTAC
TGTGCCAGGATCATGGACTGACCCCAGACCAGGTAGTCGCAATCGCGAACAATAATGGGGGAAAGCAAGC
CCTGGAAACCGTGCAAAGGTTGTTGCCGGTCCTTTGTCAAGACCACGGCCTTACACCGGAGCAAGTCGTG
GCCATTGCATCCCACGACGGTGGCAAACAGGCTCTTGAGACGGTTCAGAGACTTCTCCCAGTTCTCTGTC
AAGCCCACGGGCTGACTCCCGATCAAGTTGTAGCGATTGCGTCGCATGACGGAGGGAAACAAGCATTGGA
GACTGTCCAACGGCTCCTTCCCGTGTTGTGTCAAGCCCACGGTTTGACGCCTGCACAAGTGGTCGCCATC
GCCTCCAATATTGGCGGTAAGCAGGCGCTGGAAACAGTACAGCGCCTGCTGCCTGTACTGTGCCAGGATC
ATGGACTGACACCCGAACAGGTGGTCGCCATTGCTTCCCACGACGGAGGACGGCCAGCCTTGGAGTCCAT
CGTAGCCCAATTGTCCAGGCCCGATCCCGCGTTGGCTGCGTTAACGAATGACCATCTGGTGGCGTTGGCA
TGTCTTGGTGGACGACCCGCGCTCGATGCAGTCAAAAAGGGTCTGCCTCATGCTCCCGCATTGATCAAAA
GAACCAACCGGCGGATTCCCGAGAGAACTTCCCATCGAGTCGCGGGATCC
