>Addgene plasmid #42709 | TAL3246 | addgene partial sequence | sequence record 61021 | JDS-TALEN-F 5'-TAGGGGTCGGTAAACAGTGG-3'
TGTGGCGGGTGAGCTTAGGGGGCCTCCGCTCCAGCTCGACACCGGGCAGCTGCTGAAGATCGCGAAGAGA
GGGGGAGTAACAGCGGTAGAGGCAGTGCACGCCTGGCGCAATGCGCTCACCGGGGCCCCCTTGAACCTGA
CCCCAGACCAGGTAGTCGCAATCGCGTCACATGACGGGGGAAAGCAAGCCCTGGAAACCGTGCAAAGGTT
GTTGCCGGTCCTTTGTCAAGACCACGGCCTTACACCGGAGCAAGTCGTGGCCATTGCAAGCAACATCGGT
GGCAAACAGGCTCTTGAGACGGTTCAGAGACTTCTCCCAGTTCTCTGTCAAGCCCACGGGCTGACTCCCG
ATCAAGTTGTAGCGATTGCGAATAACAATGGAGGGAAACAAGCATTGGAGACTGTCCAACGGCTCCTTCC
CGTGTTGTGTCAAGCCCACGGTTTGACGCCTGCACAAGTGGTCGCCATCGCCAACAACAACGGCGGTAAG
CAGGCGCTGGAAACAGTACAGCGCCTGCTGCCTGTACTGTGCCAGGATCATGGACTGACCCCAGACCAGG
TAGTCGCAATCGCGTCACATGACGGGGGAAAGCAAGCCCTGGAAACCGTGCAAAGGTTGTTGCCGGTCCT
TTGTCAAGACCACGGCCTTACACCGGAGCAAGTCGTGGCCATTGCAAGCAACATCGGTGGCAAACAGGCT
CTTGAGACGGTTCAGAGACTTCTCCCAGTTCTCTGTCAAGCCCACGGGCTGACTCCCGATCAAGTTGTAG
CGATTGCG
